>Addgene plasmid #246014 | snuABE4.2 | addgene full sequence | sequence record 492308 | Addgene NGS Result
AGGCCCAGGCTCAGGGCAATCAGGTTTCCGAACAGGCCATTCTTCTTCTCGCCGGGCAGCTGGGCGATCA
GATTTTCCAGCTTTCTGCTCTTGCTCAGTCTGGCAGACAGGATGGCCTTGGCGTCCACGCCGCTGGCGTT
GATGGGGTTTTCCTCGAACAGCTGGTTGTAGGTCTGCACCAGCTGGATGAACAGCTTGTCCACGTCGCTG
TTGTCGGGGTTCAGGTCGCCCTCGATCAGGAAGTGGCCCCGGAACTTGATCATGTGGGCCAGGGCCAGAT
AGATCAGCCGCAGGTCGGCCTTGTCGGTGCTGTCCACCAGTTTCTTTCTCAGGTGGTAGATGGTGGGGTA
CTTCTCGTGGTAGGCCACCTCGTCCACGATGTTGCCGAAGATGGGGTGCCGCTCGTGCTTCTTATCCTCT
TCCACCAGGAAGGACTCTTCCAGTCTGTGGAAGAAGCTGTCGTCCACCTTGGCCATCTCGTTGCTGAAGA
TCTCTTGCAGATAGCAGATCCGGTTCTTCCGTCTGGTGTATCTTCTTCTGGCGGTTCTCTTCAGCCGGGT
GGCCTCGGCTGTTTCGCCGCTGTCGAACAGCAGGGCTCCGATCAGGTTCTTCTTGATGCTGTGCCGGTCG
GTGTTGCCCAGCACCTTGAATTTCTTGCTGGGCACCTTGTACTCGTCGGTGATCACGGCCCAGCCCACAG
AGTTGGTGCCGATGTCCAGGCCGATGCTGTACTTCTTGTCGCTTCCGCCGCTAGAGCCTCCGCTCACCTT
TCTTTTCTTCTTAGGGCTCTCGAATTCAGAGCCGTCGGCGGTCCGCTTGCTGCCACCAGAGCTTCCGCCG
GAGCTGATGCTTCCATAGCTGCTGTTATAAATGATATGTTTCAGCAAGCTGTCCTCGTCCCACTCGAACT
GGTCCACCTCGGGGGGCTTTTTCATCCAGAAGCCCAGCTTGGCCTTAGAAAAGCCCTTCAGCAGGGCCAT
TTTAGCGGCCTGAAATCCTGTAGCCTTCTCTTTGCATTTGTTGTACATCAGAGGCTCGTTGGTGGCGTGG
ATATTGGTGATGGTGGGGATTTTTCCCAGCAGTCTCAGGAACCGGTAGAACAGCTTGCACTTGCTGATCC
GGGAGATGTGGTCCAGGTCGGTTCTGCCTGTGATGGCGTTCACGATTTCGGCTTCAGGTTCGCCGTAGTT
CCAGTTGATGCTGAATGAAGGGCTCTTGCCCACCTGTCTGGCCTCGGTATTGCTGATGGCGCCCAGCTTA
GGCTTGTTCAGTCTGTATGGAGGGGTCAGGTCGTAGATCTCGTTCTCGATTCTGCCGTACACGGCCCTGT
ACAGGTGGCTGGGGTGGAACAGGCTGCCCAGGATGATAGAATCCAGGTACACAGGTTGGATGAAGTTGCT
CAGGAGAGCGCCCTGGACACCCACCACATTCCACTTAGCCAGCTTATCGCTACAAGACATTGTTAGCAGT
CTCTCGCCCACCAGCACGCCATCCCAGGTCTGGATCAGATCGGAGCTATTAACAGGAATGGTGCCCTGTC
CTCTCTCGATCTTGGTCCGCAGCTGGCCCCGGGCCTTTCTATTAGGGTGCTTGTCGAAGATACACACGTC
GTGGGGGCTAAACAGTCTGGAGTCGCCACAAGGGGCGCTGGTGATGTACAGGTGGAACTTGTACTTGGGG
TCGATCAGGAAGCCCTTGTTTGGGGACTTCAGAAAGATGCTGTTGCGTCCGGTGTCGTCCTTCACGTACT
TTTCCAGCTCGCTGTAGAAGTAGTTGCACAGGCACCGTCTGCTGATGATCTCGGCGTGAGAGTCGTTGAG
GACGGAGCCGTTGGCAGAAATTCTATCGCCGCTGATGCATTTTGTGCCGGTGGACACTGTCAGGACCTTG
CAAGATTCCAGATTGTAATCCTCGCTCATCACGATGCCGGCCAGCACTCTCCGCCGGCTGTAGGCAGGGT
TGTTCTTAATCAGCTCGCCGAACTTCTTGTTGATCAGTGTAGCCACGTGATCGGCGAAGATCTGAGGCAC
GCTTTCCATCTTGGCGTCCAGGCAGGCCAGGACTTTCCGCTTCTTCTTTGGTGACTCGAACTCGCTTCCG
TCGGCTGTCCGTTTCATGGTGGCGGCTCTCCCTATAGTGAGTCGTATTAGCGGCCGCGGATCTCTAGCGG
ATCTGACGGTTCACTAAACCAGCTCTGCTTATATAGACCTCCCACCGTACACGCCTACCGCCCATTTGCG
TCAATGGGGCGGAGTTGTTACGACATTTTGGAAAGTCCCGTTGATTTTGGTGCCAAAACAAACTCCCATT
GACGTCAATGGGGTGGAGACTTGGAAATCCCCGTGAGTCAAACCGCTATCCACGCCCATTGATGTACTGC
CAAAACCGCATCACCATGGTAATAGCGATGACTAATACGTAGATGTACTGCCAAGTAGGAAAGTCCCATA
AGGTCATGTACTGGGCATAATGCCAGGCGGGCCATTTACCGTCATTGACGTCAATAGGGGGCGTACTTGG
CATATGATACACTTGATGTACTGCCAAGTGGGCAGTTTACCGTAAATACTCCACCCATTGACGTCAATGG
AAAGTCCCTATTGGCGTTACTATGGGAACATACGTCATTATTGACGTCAATGGGCGGGGGTCGTTGGGCG
GTCAGCCAGGCGGGCCATTTACCGTAAGTTATGTAACGCGGAACTCAATATATGGGCTATGAACTAATGA
CCCCGTAATTGATTACTATTAATAACTAGTCAATAATCAATGTCAACGCGTATATCTGGCCCGTACATCG
CGAAGCAGCGCAAAACGCCTAACCCTAAGCAGATTCTTCATGCAATTGTCGGTCAAGCCTTGCCTTGTTG
TAGCTTAAATTTTGCTCGCGCACTACTCAGCGACCTCCAACACACAAGCAGGGAGCAGATACTGGCTTAA
CTATGCGGCATCAGAGCAGATTGTACTGAGAGTAGACCCTAGGGGATCGGGAGATCGATCTCCCGATCCG
TCGACGTCAGGTGGCACTTTTCGGGGAAATGTGCGCGGAACCCCTATTTGTTTATTTTTCTAAATACATT
CAAATATGTATCCGCTCATGAGACAATAACCCTGATAAATGCTTCAATAATATTGAAAAAGGAAGAGTAT
GAGTATTCAACATTTCCGTGTCGCCCTTATTCCCTTTTTTGCGGCATTTTGCCTTCCTGTTTTTGCTCAC
CCAGAAACGCTGGTGAAAGTAAAAGATGCTGAAGATCAGTTGGGTGCACGAGTGGGTTACATCGAACTGG
ATCTCAACAGCGGTAAGATCCTTGAGAGTTTTCGCCCCGAAGAACGTTTTCCAATGATGAGCACTTTTAA
AGTTCTGCTATGTGGCGCGGTATTATCCCGTATTGACGCCGGGCAAGAGCAACTCGGTCGCCGCATACAC
TATTCTCAGAATGACTTGGTTGAGTACTCACCAGTCACAGAAAAGCATCTTACGGATGGCATGACAGTAA
GAGAATTATGCAGTGCTGCCATAACCATGAGTGATAACACTGCGGCCAACTTACTTCTGACAACGATCGG
AGGACCGAAGGAGCTAACCGCTTTTTTGCACAACATGGGGGATCATGTAACTCGCCTTGATCGTTGGGAA
CCGGAGCTGAATGAAGCCATACCAAACGACGAGCGTGACACCACGATGCCTGTAGCAATGGCAACAACGT
TGCGCAAACTATTAACTGGCGAACTACTTACTCTAGCTTCCCGGCAACAATTAATAGACTGGATGGAGGC
GGATAAAGTTGCAGGACCACTTCTGCGCTCGGCCCTTCCGGCTGGCTGGTTTATTGCTGATAAATCTGGA
GCCGGTGAGCGTGGTTCTCGCGGTATCATTGCAGCACTGGGGCCAGATGGTAAGCCCTCCCGTATCGTAG
TTATCTACACGACGGGGAGTCAGGCAACTATGGATGAACGAAATAGACAGATCGCTGAGATAGGTGCCTC
ACTGATTAAGCATTGGTAACTGTCAGACCAAGTTTACTCATATATACTTTAGATTGATTTAAAACTTCAT
TTTTAATTTAAAAGGATCTAGGTGAAGATCCTTTTTGATAATCTCATGACCAAAATCCCTTAACGTGAGT
TTTCGTTCCACTGAGTGTCAGACCCCGTAGAAAAGATCAAAGGATCTTCTTGAGATCCTTTTTTTCTGCG
CGTAATCTGCTGCTTGCAAACAAAAAAACCACCGCTACCAGCGGTGGTTTGTTTGCCGGATCAAGAGCTA
CCAACTCTTTTTCCGAAGGTAACTGGCTTCAGCAGAGCGCAGATACCAAATACTGTTCTTCTAGTGTAGC
CGTAGTTAGGCCACCACTTCAAGAACTCTGTAGCACCGCCTACATACCTCGCTCTGCTAATCCTGTTACC
AGTGGCTGCTGCCAGTGGCGATAAGTCGTGTCTTACCGGGTTGGACTCAAGACGATAGTTACCGGATAAG
GCGCAGCGGTCGGGCTGAACGGGGGGTTCGTGCACACAGCCCAGCTTGGAGCGAACGACCTACACCGAAC
TGAGATACCTACAGCGTGAGCTATGAGAAAGCGCCACGCTTCCCGAAGGGAGAAAGGCGGACAGGTATCC
GGTAAGCGGCAGGGTCGGAACAGGAGAGCGCACGAGGGAGCTTCCAGGGGGAAACGCCTGGTATCTTTAT
AGTCCTGTCGGGTTTCGCCACCTCTGACTTGAGCGTCGATTTTTGTGATGCTCGTCAGGGGGGCGGAGCC
TATGGAAAAACGCCAGCAACGCGGCCTTTTTACGGTTCCTGGCCTTTTGCTGGCCTTTTGCTCACATGTT
CTTTCCTGCGTTATCCCCTGATTCTGTGGATAACCGTATTACCGCCTTTGAGTGAGCTGATACCGCTCGC
CGCAGCCGAACGACCGAGCGCAGCGAGTCAGTGAGCGAGGACTGCTATTCTCTTCCCAATCCTCCCCCTT
GCTGTCCTGCCCCACCCCACCCCCCAGAATAGAATGACACCTACTCAGACAATGCGATGCAATTTTCTCA
TTTTATTAGGAAAGGACAGTGGGAGTGGCACCTTCCAGGGTCAAGGAAGGCACGGGGGAGGGGCAAACAA
CAGATGGCTGGCAACTAGAAGGCACAGTCGAGGCTGATCAGCGGGTTTAAACTCAATGGTGATGGTGATG
ATGACCGGTTTACTCAAGTTTCTCAAATTTTTCCAAGATCTTCTTCTTAAAAGCCTCCCAAATCTCCTCC
TTATTCTTCCACTTCCCCTCAGCTTTCAACTCCTTTTTGGCCTCCTCGACAATTTCTTTGGCGAGCTTAG
CGAGTTCTTCTGTCTCCTTTTTCTCTTTTTCTTCTTCCTCTTTCCGCTTCTTCTTCAAATTCTCCCTCAG
GCGTCGCATCCCTTCTTCAATCTTTCTCTTCTCTTCCTCTTCGCTCATGGTGCCAGGGCCGGGGTTCTCC
TCTACATCTCCAGCCTGCTTCAGCAGAGAGAAATTCGTCGCGCCTGATCCGTCGAGTTTCACTCTCTTAG
CTGCGGGTGATCCCCCAGATTCCAATTTTTCGAATTTCTCCAGGATCTTTTTCTTGAATGCTTCCCAGAT
CTCTTCTTTGTTTTTCCATTTGCCTTCCGCCTTCAGTTCCTTCTTCGCCTCTTCTACGATTTCCTTTGCC
AGCTTGGCCAATTCCTCAGTTTCTTTCTTCTCTTTCTCCTCCTCCTCTTTTCGCTTTTTTTTGAGGTTTT
CCCGCAGTCGCCTCATACCCTCCTCGATCTTCCGCTTTTCCTCCTCCTCGGACATGGGGCCCGGGTTTTC
TTCCACATCTCCGCATGTCAGGAGGCTGCCTCTTCCCTCGTCCAGTTTCACCCTCTTTGCTGCTGGCCCG
CTACCAACCTTGCGCTTTTTTTTCGGGGACTCAAACTCAGAGCCATCGGCAGTCCTCTTTGACCCGCCGC
TCTCATTCTTTTTGGCGAAGTAGTCATCCTTAAACAGGATAAGCAGATCAGTCTCCTTGTATTTTTGTCC
TGGGGTTTCCACAAATTTCTTAGCGCTTTCTATGGAGTCGAACACGACGAATATGGAACCTTTAAAGGCC
TTGTGAAGGGTGCGGCGCATCTGAATGTTCAGGACCTGACCTTTATCCTCCAGCCACTCTTTAATATCGT
CAAGGGTGGCGTCTGTTGGGAACCCCTTGATATAAACGGACCTATTTTTGACGTCGTTCTTATATTCATC
AGTCACCTCAGGCAAGGGTTTACTAGGTGATCTTCTAATCTTTGTCTTGTCCTCAGAGATCTCCATAAGT
TCGGCTTTACTCTTACTCAGGGCCTCCACGATAACATTAAAGTCGGTCGTGAGCCGGTTCAACCGATTGA
ACTTAATCATTATTTCGAGAGGTACCCAGCCTTCATCCAGTTTTATCTGTTCCTTTAGAAACTTGTCCCG
TGGCAAATTGAAGTCGCCAAAATAATACTCAATTTGATGACAGATTTTGGCCTCCAGGGCAGCCATCTTT
TCATTATCACCATTTTCAGCCATTGACCCCCCGCTGCTGCCCCCGCTGCTTTCAGGTGTTGCGCTCTCGC
TTGTGCCAGGTGTCTCAGAGCCAGAGGAGCCTCCGCTAGATCCTCCGGAGTCACCTCCCAGCTGAGACAG
GTCGATCCGTGTCTCGTACAGGCCGGTGATGCTCTGGTGGATCAGGGTGGCGTCCAGCACCTCTTTGGTG
CTGGTGTACCTCTTCCGGTCGATGGTGGTGTCAAAGTACTTGAAGGCGGCAGGGGCTCCCAGATTGGTCA
GGGTAAACAGGTGGATGATATTCTCGGCCTGCTCTCTGATGGGCTTATCCCGGTGCTTGTTGTAGGCGGA
CAGCACTTTGTCCAGATTAGCGTCGGCCAGGATCACTCTCTTGGAGAACTCGCTGATCTGCTCGATGATC
TCGTCCAGGTAGTGCTTGTGCTGTTCCACAAACAGCTGTTTCTGCTCATTATCCTCGGGGGAGCCCTTCA
GCTTCTCATAGTGGCTGGCCAGGTACAGGAAGTTCACATATTTGGAGGGCAGGGCCAGTTCGTTTCCCTT
CTGCAGTTCGCCGGCAGAGGCCAGCATTCTCTTCCGGCCGTTTTCCAGCTCGAACAGGGAGTACTTAGGC
AGCTTGATGATCAGGTCCTTTTTCACTTCTTTGTAGCCCTTGGCTTCCAGAAAGTCGATGGGATTCTTCT
CGAAGCTGCTTCTTTCCATGATGGTGATCCCCAGCAGCTCTTTCACACTCTTCAGTTTCTTGGACTTGCC
CTTTTCCACTTTGGCCACCACCAGCACAGAATAGGCCACGGTGGGGCTGTCGAAGCCGCCGTACTTCTTA
GGGTCCCAGTCCTTCTTTCTGGCGATCAGCTTATCGCTGTTCCTCTTGGGCAGGATAGACTCTTTGCTGA
AGCCGCCTGTCTGCACCTCGGTCTTTTTCACGATATTCACTTGGGGCATGCTCAGCACTTTCCGCACGGT
GGCAAAATCCCGGCCCTTATCCCACACGATCTCCCCGGTTTCGCCGTTTGTCTCGATCAGAGGCCGCTTC
CGGATCTCGCCGTTGGCCAGGGTAATCTCGGTCTTGAAAAAGTTCATGATGTTGCTGTAGAAGAAGTACT
TGGCGGTAGCCTTGCCGATTTCCTGCTCGCTCTTGGCGATCATCTTCCGCACGTCGTACACCTTGTAGTC
GCCGTACACGAACTCGCTTTCCAGCTTAGGGTACTTTTTGATCAGGGCGGTTCCCACGACGGCGTTCAGG
TAGGCGTCGTGGGCGTGGTGGTAGTTGTTGATCTCGCGCACTTTGTAAAACTGGAAATCCTTCCGGAAAT
CGGACACCAGCTTGGACTTCAGGGTGATCACTTTCACTTCCCGGATCAGCTTGTCATTCTCGTCGTACTT
AGTGTTCATCCGGGAGTCCAGGATCTGTGCCACGTGCTTTGTGATCTGCCGGGTTTCCACCAGCTGTCTC
TTGATGAAGCCGGCCTTATCCAGTTCGCTCAGGCCGCCTCTCTCGGCCTTGGTCAGATTGTCGAACTTTC
TCTGGGTAATCAGCTTGGCGTTCAGCAGCTGCCGCCAGTAGTTCTTCATCTTCTTCACGACCTCTTCGGA
GGGCACGTTGTCGCTCTTGCCCCGGTTCTTGTCGCTTCTGGTCAGCACCTTGTTGTCGATGGAGTCGTCC
TTCAGAAAGCTCTGAGGCACGATAGCGTCCACATCGTAGTCGGACAGCCGGTTGATGTCCAGTTCCTGGT
CCACGTACATATCCCGCCCATTCTGCAGGTAGTACAGGTACAGCTTCTCGTTCTGCAGCTGGGTGTTTTC
CACGGGGTGTTCTTTCAGGATCTGGCTGCCCAGCTCTTTGATGCCCTCTTCGATCCGCTTCATTCTCTCG
CGGCTGTTCTTCTGTCCCTTCTGGGTGGTCTGGTTCTCTCTGGCCATTTCGATCACGATGTTCTCGGGCT
TGTGCCGGCCCATCACTTTCACGAGCTCGTCCACCACCTTCACTGTCTGCAGGATGCCCTTCTTAATGGC
GGGGCTGCCGGCCAGATTGGCAATGTGCTCGTGCAGGCTATCGCCCTGGCCGGACACCTGGGCTTTCTGG
ATGTCCTCTTTAAAGGTCAGGCTGTCGTCGTGGATCAGCTGCATGAAGTTTCTGTTGGCGAAGCCGTCGG
ACTTCAGGAAATCCAGGATTGTCTTGCCGGACTGCTTGTCCCGGATGCCGTTGATCAGCTTCCGGCTCAG
CCTGCCCCAGCCGGTGTATCTCCGCCGCTTCAGCTGCTTCATCACTTTGTCGTCGAACAGGTGGGCATAG
GTTTTCAGCCGTTCCTCGATCATCTCTCTGTCCTCAAACAGTGTCAGGGTCAGCACGATATCTTCCAGAA
TGTCCTCGTTTTCCTCATTGTCCAGGAAGTCCTTGTCCTTGATAATTTTCAGCAGATCGTGGTATGTGCC
CAGGGAGGCGTTGAACCGATCTTCCACGCCGGAGATTTCCACGGAGTCGAAGCACTCGATTTTCTTGAAG
TAGTCCTCTTTCAGCTGCTTCACGGTCACTTTCCGGTTGGTCTTGAACAGCAGGTCCACGATGGCCTTTT
TCTGCTCGCCGCTCAGGAAGGCGGGCTTTCTCATTCCCTCGGTCACGTATTTCACTTTGGTCAGCTCGTT
ATACACGGTGAAGTACTCGTACAGCAGGCTGTGCTTGGGCAGCACCTTCTCGTTGGGCAGGTTCTTATCG
AAGTTGGTCATCCGCTCGATGAAGCTCTGGGCGGAAGCGCCCTTGTCCACCACTTCCTCGAAGTTCCAGG
GGGTGATGGTTTCCTCGCTCTTTCTGGTCATCCAGGCGAATCTGCTGTTTCCCCTGGCCAGAGGGCCCAC
GTAGTAGGGGATGCGGAAGGTCAGGATCTTCTCGATCTTTTCCCGGTTGTCCTTCAGGAATGGGTAAAAA
TCTTCCTGCCGCCGCAGAATGGCGTGCAGCTCTCCCAGGTGGATCTGGTGGGGGATGCTGCCGTTGTCGA
AGGTCCGCTGCTTCCGCAGCAGGTCCTCTCTCTTCAGCTTCACGAGCAGTTCCTCGGTGCCGTCCATCTT
TTCCAGGATGGGCTTGATGAACTTGTAGAACTCTTCCTGGCTGGCTCCGCCGTCAATGTAGCCGGCGTAG
CCGTTCTTGCTCTGGTCGAAGAAAATCTCTTTGTACTTCTCAGGCAGCTGCTGCCGCACGAGAGCTTTCA
GCAGGGTCAGGTCCTGGTGGTGCTCGTCGTATCTCTTGATCATAGAGGCGCTCAGGGGGGCCTTGGTGAT
CTCGGTGTTCACTCTCAGGATGTCGCTCAGCAGGATGGCGTCGGACAGGTTCTTGGCGGCCAGAAACAGG
TCGGCGTACTGGTCGCCGATCTGGGCCAGCAGGTTGTCCAGGTCGTCGTCGTAGGTGTCCTTGCTCAGCT
GCAGTTTGGCATCCTCGGCCAGGTCGAAGTTGCTCTTGAAGTTGGGGGTC
Features (pLannotate 1.2.2; 11 found; start..end, strand, type, name):
    906..2039    -  CDS            Adar (fragment): ADAR_DROME - Also known as hypnos-2 From Drosophila melanogaster (Fruit fly).
   2131..2149    -  promoter       T7 promoter: promoter for bacteriophage T7 RNA polymerase
   2191..2394    -  promoter       CMV promoter: human cytomegalovirus (CMV) immediate early promoter
   2395..2698    -  enhancer       CMV enhancer: human cytomegalovirus immediate early enhancer
   2929..2973    +  misc_feature   bom (fragment): basis of mobility region from pBR322
   3044..3148    +  promoter       AmpR promoter: bla
   3149..4009    +  CDS            AmpR: β-lactamase; bla; confers resistance to ampicillin, carbenicillin, and related antibiotics
   4180..4768    +  rep_origin     ori: high-copy-number ColE1/pMB1/pBR322/pUC origin of replication
   4942..5137    -  polyA_signal   bGH poly(A) signal (fragment): bovine growth hormone polyadenylation signal
   5952..6533    -  CDS            SSB (fragment): LA_HUMAN - Experimental evidence at protein level: Swiss-Prot protein existence level 1. Binds to the 3' poly(U) terminus of nascent RNA polymerase III transcripts, protecting them from exonuclease digestion and facilitating their folding and maturation (PubMed:3192525, PubMed:2470590). In case of Coxsackievirus B3 infection, binds to the viral internal ribosome entry site (IRES) and stimulates the IRES- mediated translation (PubMed:12384597). From Homo sapiens (Human).
   6629..740     -  CDS            dCas9 (fragment) (across the origin): catalytically dead mutant of the Cas9 endonuclease from the Streptococcus pyogenes Type II CRISPR/Cas system RNA-guided DNA-binding protein that lacks endonuclease activity due to the D10A mutation in the RuvC catalytic domain and the N863A mutation in the HNH catalytic domain
