[The description below was written by a language model from this plasmid's Addgene catalogue record and pLannotate feature annotations shown in this document.]
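Description:
snuABE4.2 is a mammalian expression plasmid on a pCMV backbone encoding an ADAR-based adenine base editor for A-to-G editing of DNA. In the sequenced record (about 10 kb) it is propagated in E. coli through a high-copy ColE1/pUC-type origin and selected with ampicillin via the bla gene. A small fragment of the pBR322 bom region is also detected. Expression in mammalian cells is driven by the CMV immediate-early enhancer and promoter and terminated by a bovine growth hormone polyadenylation signal. A T7 promoter lies between the CMV promoter and the coding region, where it serves as a sequencing primer site.

The catalogued insert is the deaminase domain of the ADAR from the human louse Pediculus humanus, carrying the E438Q, I536S and E637F substitutions and a ten-residue truncation. The automated annotation labels this region as a fragment of Drosophila Adar, which most likely reflects homology rather than a different source. Downstream on the same strand is a large Cas9-derived coding sequence, annotated as a dCas9 fragment. The record does not say whether it is a nickase or a fully inactive variant, and no guide RNA cassette is annotated. A further segment matches part of the human La protein (SSB), whose role the catalogue fields do not explain.

According to the stated purpose, the plasmid is snuABE4.1 with MLH1-SB added at the C-terminus through a P2A self-cleaving peptide, so that the two products are translated from one transcript as separate proteins. Neither the P2A nor the MLH1-SB element was recognised by the feature annotation, and the record does not define the function of MLH1-SB. The recorded insert size is not meaningful.
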