Addgene plasmid #246014: snuABE4.2
Purpose: snuABE4.1 with MLH1-SB fused to the C-terminus via P2A.
Depositing lab: Sangsu Bae. Publication: Engineered ADARs enable single-nucleotide resolution DNA A-to-G editing without bystander effects. Im HW, Jeong B, Lee Y, Oh YE, CJung C, Kim YW, Uhm H, Bae S. bioRxiv 2025.07.19.664718 10.1101/2025.07.19.664718.
Backbone
  Vector backbone: pCMV
  Vector type: Mammalian Expression
Growth in bacteria
  Bacterial resistance: Ampicillin, 100 μg/mL
  Growth temperature: 37°C
  Growth strain: DH5alpha
  Copy number: High Copy
Gene/Insert
  Gene/Insert name: Pediculus humanus ADAR deaminase domain (E438Q, I536S, E637F mutant)
  Species: Pediculus humanus
  Insert size (bp): -2
  Mutation: E438Q, I536S, E637F, with 10 amino acids truncation
  GenBank ID: EEB15288.1 XM_002427981.1
  Promoter: CMV
  Tag / fusion protein: MLH1-SB (C terminal on insert)
  Cloning method: Ligation Independent Cloning
  Sequencing primers: 5′ T7-forward; 3′ BGH-reverse
Terms and licenses: Academic/Nonprofit Terms; Industry Terms: Not Available to Industry
Depositor comments: Please visit https://doi.org/10.1101/2025.07.19.664718 for bioRxiv preprint.
How to cite: snuABE4.2 was a gift from Sangsu Bae (Addgene plasmid # 246014 ; http://n2t.net/addgene:246014 ; RRID:Addgene_246014)
